Addgene plasmid #236370: pHAGE-EFS-Halo-NLS-tDeg
Purpose: Overexpression of Halo-NLS-tDeg in human cells
Depositing lab: Ling-Ling Chen. Depositing organization: CAS Center for Excellence in Molecular Cell Science. Publication: CRISPR-array-mediated imaging of non-repetitive and multiplex genomic loci in living cells. Yang LZ, Min YH, Liu YX, Gao BQ, Liu XQ, Huang Y, Wang H, Yang L, Liu ZJ, Chen LL. Nat Methods. 2024 Sep;21(9):1646-1657. doi: 10.1038/s41592-024-02333-3. Epub 2024 Jul 4. PubMed 38965442.
Backbone
  Vector backbone: pHAGE-EF1a-IRES-puro
  Vector type: Lentiviral
Growth in bacteria
  Bacterial resistance: Ampicillin, 100 μg/mL
  Growth temperature: 37°C
  Growth strain: NEB Stable
  Copy number: High Copy
Gene/Insert
  Gene/Insert name: Halo-NLS-tDeg
  Species: Synthetic
  Cloning method: Ligation Independent Cloning
Terms and licenses: Academic/Nonprofit Terms; Industry Terms: Not Available to Industry
How to cite: pHAGE-EFS-Halo-NLS-tDeg was a gift from Ling-Ling Chen (Addgene plasmid # 236370 ; http://n2t.net/addgene:236370 ; RRID:Addgene_236370)
