[The description below was written by a language model from this plasmid's Addgene catalogue record and pLannotate feature annotations shown in this document.]
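Description:
pHAGE-EFS-Halo-NLS-tDeg is an HIV-1-based lentiviral transfer plasmid built on the pHAGE-EF1a-IRES-puro backbone for overexpressing a synthetic Halo-NLS-tDeg fusion protein in human cells. It is maintained in E. coli through a high-copy ColE1/pUC-type origin and selected with ampicillin via the bla (AmpR) gene. The annotated viral region has the usual transfer-vector layout: a truncated 5' LTR, the Ψ packaging signal with an adjoining gag fragment, the Rev response element for Rev-dependent export of the genomic RNA, the cPPT/CTS element that aids nuclear import of the reverse-transcribed genome, and a ΔU3 self-inactivating 3' LTR that silences LTR promoter activity after integration. Short nef, lacI, lac promoter/operator and SV40 fragments are backbone remnants with no evident role in expression.

The expression cassette is driven by the EF-1α core (EFS) promoter, a compact constitutive promoter, followed by the HaloTag coding sequence and a downstream WPRE that enhances transcript stability and expression. HaloTag is a modified dehalogenase that covalently binds chloroalkane ligands, allowing labelling with cell-permeable fluorescent dyes. The NLS and tDeg portions named in the insert are not separately annotated; they presumably lie in the short interval between the HaloTag feature and the WPRE. In general usage, tDeg is a degron tag that destabilises the fusion unless it is bound by a cognate RNA aptamer, giving low-background fluorescence. Although the backbone name includes IRES-puro, neither an IRES nor a puromycin resistance gene appears in the feature table, so no mammalian selection marker is evident. The associated publication concerns CRISPR-array-mediated live-cell imaging of genomic loci, consistent with use as a nuclear fluorogenic reporter.
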