Features (pLannotate 1.2.2; 22 found; start..end, strand, type, name):
    377..634     +  LTR            5' LTR (truncated): truncated 5' long terminal repeat (LTR) from HIV-1
    681..806     +  misc_feature   HIV-1 Ψ: packaging signal of human immunodeficiency virus type 1
    790..1128    +  CDS            HIV-1 gag (fragment): gag protein from human immunodeficiency virus 1; gag
   1303..1536    +  misc_feature   RRE: The Rev response element (RRE) of HIV-1 allows for Rev-dependent mRNA export from the nucleus to the cytoplasm.
   1913..2013    +  CDS            Rev (fragment): human immunodeficiency virus 1 (HIV-1) Rev protein; rev; enhances nuclear export of unspliced and incompletely spliced viral mRNAs
   2058..2175    +  misc_feature   cPPT/CTS: central polypurine tract and central termination sequence of HIV-1
   2265..2476    +  promoter       EF-1α core promoter: core promoter for human elongation factor EF-1α
   2530..3414    +  CDS            HaloTag®: modified bacterial dehalogenase that forms covalent bonds with chloroalkane derivatives
   3512..4100    +  misc_feature   WPRE: woodchuck hepatitis virus posttranscriptional regulatory element
   4108..4173    +  CDS            nef (fragment): NEF_HV1Z2 - Experimental evidence at protein level: Swiss-Prot protein existence level 1. Extracellular Nef protein targets CD4(+) T-lymphocytes for apoptosis by interacting with CXCR4 surface receptors. From Human immunodeficiency virus type 1 group M subtype D (isolate Z2/CDC-Z34) (HIV-1).
   4175..4408    +  LTR            3' LTR (ΔU3): self-inactivating 3' long terminal repeat (LTR) from HIV-1
   4613..4717    +  promoter       AmpR promoter: bla
   4718..5578    +  CDS            AmpR: β-lactamase; bla; confers resistance to ampicillin, carbenicillin, and related antibiotics
   5749..6337    +  rep_origin     ori: high-copy-number ColE1/pMB1/pBR322/pUC origin of replication
   6520..6574    +  CDS            lacI (fragment): lac repressor; lacI; The lac repressor binds to the lac operator to inhibit transcription in E. coli. This inhibition can be relieved by adding lactose or isopropyl-β-D-thiogalactopyranoside (IPTG).
   6580..6673    +  rep_origin     SV40 ori (fragment): SV40 origin of replication
   6698..6735    +  CDS            lacI (fragment): lac repressor; lacI; The lac repressor binds to the lac operator to inhibit transcription in E. coli. This inhibition can be relieved by adding lactose or isopropyl-β-D-thiogalactopyranoside (IPTG).
   6748..6769    +  protein_bind   CAP binding site: CAP binding activates transcription in the presence of cAMP. E. coli catabolite activator protein
   6784..6814    +  promoter       lac promoter: promoter for the E. coli lac operon
   6822..6838    +  protein_bind   lac operator: The lac repressor binds to the lac operator to inhibit transcription in E. coli. This inhibition can be relieved by adding lactose or isopropyl-β-D-thiogalactopyranoside (IPTG). lac repressor encoded by lacI
   6872..6955    +  polyA_signal   SV40 poly(A) signal (fragment): SV40 polyadenylation signal
   7122..329     +  CDS            nef (fragment) (across the origin): NEF_HV1BR - Experimental evidence at protein level: Swiss-Prot protein existence level 1. Extracellular Nef protein targets CD4(+) T-lymphocytes for apoptosis by interacting with CXCR4 surface receptors (PubMed:14990729). From Human immunodeficiency virus type 1 group M subtype B (isolate BRU/LAI) (HIV-1).
>Addgene plasmid #236370 | pHAGE-EFS-Halo-NLS-tDeg | addgene full sequence | sequence record 475938 | Addgene NGS Result
TGGAAGGGCTAATTCACTCCCAAAGAAGACAAGATATCCTTGATCTGTGGATCTACCACACACAAGGCTA
CTTCCCTGATTAGCAGAACTACACACCAGGGCCAGGGGTCAGATATCCACTGACCTTTGGATGGTGCTAC
AAGCTAGTACCAGTTGAGCCAGATAAGGTAGAAGAGGCCAATAAAGGAGAGAACACCAGCTTGTTACACC
CTGTGAGCCTGCATGGGATGGATGACCCGGAGAGAGAAGTGTTAGAGTGGAGGTTTGACAGCCGCCTAGC
ATTTCATCACGTGGCCCGAGAGCTGCATCCGGAGTACTTCAAGAACTGCTGATATCGAGCTTGCTACAAG
GGACTTTCCGCTGGGGACTTTCCAGGGAGGCGTGGCCTGGGCGGGACTGGGGAGTGGCGAGCCCTCAGAT
CCTGCATATAAGCAGCTGCTTTTTGCCTGTACTGGGTCTCTCTGGTTAGACCAGATCTGAGCCTGGGAGC
TCTCTGGCTAACTAGGGAACCCACTGCTTAAGCCTCAATAAAGCTTGCCTTGAGTGCTTCAAGTAGTGTG
TGCCCGTCTGTTGTGTGACTCTGGTAACTAGAGATCCCTCAGACCCTTTTAGTCAGTGTGGAAAATCTCT
AGCAGTGGCGCCCGAACAGGGACTTGAAAGCGAAAGGGAAACCAGAGGAGCTCTCTCGACGCAGGACTCG
GCTTGCTGAAGCGCGCACGGCAAGAGGCGAGGGGCGGCGACTGGTGAGTACGCCAAAAATTTTGACTAGC
GGAGGCTAGAAGGAGAGAGATGGGTGCGAGAGCGTCAGTATTAAGCGGGGGAGAATTAGATCGCGATGGG
AAAAAATTCGGTTAAGGCCAGGGGGAAAGAAAAAATATAAATTAAAACATATAGTATGGGCAAGCAGGGA
GCTAGAACGATTCGCAGTTAATCCTGGCCTGTTAGAAACATCAGAAGGCTGTAGACAAATACTGGGACAG
CTACAACCATCCCTTCAGACAGGATCAGAAGAACTTAGATCATTATATAATACAGTAGCAACCCTCTATT
GTGTGCATCAAAGGATAGAGATAAAAGACACCAAGGAAGCTTTAGACAAGATAGAGGAAGAGCAAAACAA
AAGTAAGACCACCGCACAGCAAGCGGCCGGCCGCTGATCTTCAGACCTGGAGGAGGAGATATGAGGGACA
ATTGGAGAAGTGAATTATATAAATATAAAGTAGTAAAAATTGAACCATTAGGAGTAGCACCCACCAAGGC
AAAGAGAAGAGTGGTGCAGAGAGAAAAAAGAGCAGTGGGAATAGGAGCTTTGTTCCTTGGGTTCTTGGGA
GCAGCAGGAAGCACTATGGGCGCAGCGTCAATGACGCTGACGGTACAGGCCAGACAATTATTGTCTGGTA
TAGTGCAGCAGCAGAACAATTTGCTGAGGGCTATTGAGGCGCAACAGCATCTGTTGCAACTCACAGTCTG
GGGCATCAAGCAGCTCCAGGCAAGAATCCTGGCTGTGGAAAGATACCTAAAGGATCAACAGCTCCTGGGG
ATTTGGGGTTGCTCTGGAAAACTCATTTGCACCACTGCTGTGCCTTGGAATGCTAGTTGGAGTAATAAAT
CTCTGGAACAGATTTGGAATCACACGACCTGGATGGAGTGGGACAGAGAAATTAACAATTACACAAGCTT
AATACACTCCTTAATTGAAGAATCGCAAAACCAGCAAGAAAAGAATGAACAAGAATTATTGGAATTAGAT
AAATGGGCAAGTTTGTGGAATTGGTTTAACATAACAAATTGGCTGTGGTATATAAAATTATTCATAATGA
TAGTAGGAGGCTTGGTAGGTTTAAGAATAGTTTTTGCTGTACTTTCTATAGTGAATAGAGTTAGGCAGGG
ATATTCACCATTATCGTTTCAGACCCACCTCCCAACCCCGAGGGGACCCGACAGGCCCGAAGGAATAGAA
GAAGAAGGTGGAGAGAGAGACAGAGACAGATCCATTCGATTAGTGAACGGATCTCGACGGTATCGCCGAA
TTGACAAATGGCAGTATTCATCCACAATTTTAAAAGAAAAGGGGGGATTGGGGGGTACAGTGCAGGGGAA
AGAATAGTAGACATAATAGCAACAGACATACAAACTAAAGAATTACAAAAACAAATTACAAAAATTCAAA
ATTTTCGGGTTTATTACAGGGACAGCAGAGATCCAGTTTGGACTAGCGATGCTAGCTGATGCGGGCCCTT
CGAGTGGCTCCGGTGCCCGTCAGTGGGCAGAGCGCACATCGCCCACAGTCCCCGAGAAGTTGGGGGGAGG
GGTCGGCAATTGAACCGGTGCCTAGAGAAGGTGGCGCGGGGTAAACTGGGAAAGTGATGTCGTGTACTGG
CTCCGCCTTTTTCCCGAGGGTGGGGGAGAACCGTATATAAGTGCAGTAGTCGCCGTGAACGTTCTTTTTC
GCAACGGGTTTGCCGCCAGAACACAGGTGTCGTGACGCGGTTCCGGTTAAGGTGAACGCGTGACTAGTGG
ATGGGATCCGAAATCGGTACTGGCTTTCCATTCGACCCCCATTATGTGGAAGTCCTGGGCGAGCGCATGC
ACTACGTCGATGTTGGTCCGCGCGATGGCACCCCTGTGCTGTTCCTGCACGGTAACCCGACCTCCTCCTA
CGTGTGGCGCAACATCATCCCGCATGTTGCACCGACCCATCGCTGCATTGCTCCAGACCTGATCGGTATG
GGCAAATCCGACAAACCAGACCTGGGTTATTTCTTCGACGACCACGTCCGCTTCATGGATGCCTTCATCG
AAGCCCTGGGTCTGGAAGAGGTCGTCCTGGTCATTCACGACTGGGGCTCCGCTCTGGGTTTCCACTGGGC
CAAGCGCAATCCAGAGCGCGTCAAAGGTATTGCATTTATGGAGTTCATCCGCCCTATCCCGACCTGGGAC
GAATGGCCAGAATTTGCCCGCGAGACCTTCCAGGCCTTCCGCACCACCGACGTCGGCCGCAAGCTGATCA
TCGATCAGAACGTTTTTATCGAGGGTACGCTGCCGATGGGTGTCGTCCGCCCGCTGACTGAAGTCGAGAT
GGACCATTACCGCGAGCCGTTCCTGAATCCTGTTGACCGCGAGCCACTGTGGCGCTTCCCAAACGAGCTG
CCAATCGCCGGTGAGCCAGCGAACATCGTCGCGCTGGTCGAAGAATACATGGACTGGCTGCACCAGTCCC
CTGTCCCGAAGCTGCTGTTCTGGGGCACCCCAGGCGTTCTGATCCCACCGGCCGAAGCCGCTCGCCTGGC
CAAAAGCCTGCCTAACTGCAAGGCTGTGGACATCGGCCCGGGTCTGAATCTGCTGCAAGAAGACAACCCG
GACCTGATCGGCAGCGAGATCGCGCGCTGGCTGTCTACTCTGGAGATTTCCGGCGAGGGTTCGTCGCTCG
AGCCAAAGAAAAAGCGGAAAGTGAGCGGACCTAGACCAAGAGGAACCAGAGGTAAGGGAAGAAGGATTCG
GCGCAGGGGGTAATCAACCTCTGGATTACAAAATTTGTGAAAGATTGACTGGTATTCTTAACTATGTTGC
TCCTTTTACGCTATGTGGATACGCTGCTTTAATGCCTTTGTATCATGCTATTGCTTCCCGTATGGCTTTC
ATTTTCTCCTCCTTGTATAAATCCTGGTTGCTGTCTCTTTATGAGGAGTTGTGGCCCGTTGTCAGGCAAC
GTGGCGTGGTGTGCACTGTGTTTGCTGACGCAACCCCCACTGGTTGGGGCATTGCCACCACCTGTCAGCT
CCTTTCCGGGACTTTCGCTTTCCCCCTCCCTATTGCCACGGCGGAACTCATCGCCGCCTGCCTTGCCCGC
TGCTGGACAGGGGCTCGGCTGTTGGGCACTGACAATTCCGTGGTGTTGTCGGGGAAATCATCGTCCTTTC
CTTGGCTGCTCGCCTGTGTTGCCACCTGGATTCTGCGCGGGACGTCCTTCTGCTACGTCCCTTCGGCCCT
CAATCCAGCGGACCTTCCTTCCCGCGGCCTGCTGCCGGCTCTGCGGCCTCTTCCGCGTCTTCGCCTTCGC
CCTCAGACGAGTCGGATCTCCCTTTGGGCCGCCTCCCCGCCTGAGATCCTTTAAGACCAATGACTTACAA
GGCAGCTGTAGATCTTAGCCACTTTTTAAAAGAAAAGGGGGGACTGGAAGGGCTAATTCACTCCCAACGA
AGACAAGATCTGCTTTTTGCTTGTACTGGGTCTCTCTGGTTAGACCAGATCTGAGCCTGGGAGCTCTCTG
GCTAACTAGGGAACCCACTGCTTAAGCCTCAATAAAGCTTGCCTTGAGTGCTTCAAGTAGTGTGTGCCCG
TCTGTTGTGTGACTCTGGTAACTAGAGATCCCTCAGACCCTTTTAGTCAGTGTGGAAAATCTCTAGCAGT
AGTAGTTCATGTCATCTTATTATTCAGTATTTATAACTTGCAAAGAAATGAATATCAGAGAGTGAGAGGC
CCGGGTTAATTAAGGAAAGGGCTAGATCATTCTTGAAGACGAAAGGGCCTCGTGATACGCCTATTTTTAT
AGGTTAATGTCATGATAATAATGGTTTCTTAGACGTCAGGTGGCACTTTTCGGGGAAATGTGCGCGGAAC
CCCTATTTGTTTATTTTTCTAAATACATTCAAATATGTATCCGCTCATGAGACAATAACCCTGATAAATG
CTTCAATAATATTGAAAAAGGAAGAGTATGAGTATTCAACATTTCCGTGTCGCCCTTATTCCCTTTTTTG
CGGCATTTTGCCTTCCTGTTTTTGCTCACCCAGAAACGCTGGTGAAAGTAAAAGATGCTGAAGATCAGTT
GGGTGCACGAGTGGGTTACATCGAACTGGATCTCAACAGCGGTAAGATCCTTGAGAGTTTTCGCCCCGAA
GAACGTTTTCCAATGATGAGCACTTTTAAAGTTCTGCTATGTGGCGCGGTATTATCCCGTGTTGACGCCG
GGCAAGAGCAACTCGGTCGCCGCATACACTATTCTCAGAATGACTTGGTTGAGTACTCACCAGTCACAGA
AAAGCATCTTACGGATGGCATGACAGTAAGAGAATTATGCAGTGCTGCCATAACCATGAGTGATAACACT
GCGGCCAACTTACTTCTGACAACGATCGGAGGACCGAAGGAGCTAACCGCTTTTTTGCACAACATGGGGG
ATCATGTAACTCGCCTTGATCGTTGGGAACCGGAGCTGAATGAAGCCATACCAAACGACGAGCGTGACAC
CACGATGCCTGTAGCAATGGCAACAACGTTGCGCAAACTATTAACTGGCGAACTACTTACTCTAGCTTCC
CGGCAACAATTAATAGACTGGATGGAGGCGGATAAAGTTGCAGGACCACTTCTGCGCTCGGCCCTTCCGG
CTGGCTGGTTTATTGCTGATAAATCTGGAGCCGGTGAGCGTGGGTCTCGCGGTATCATTGCAGCACTGGG
GCCAGATGGTAAGCCCTCCCGTATCGTAGTTATCTACACGACGGGGAGTCAGGCAACTATGGATGAACGA
AATAGACAGATCGCTGAGATAGGTGCCTCACTGATTAAGCATTGGTAACTGTCAGACCAAGTTTACTCAT
ATATACTTTAGATTGATTTAAAACTTCATTTTTAATTTAAAAGGATCTAGGTGAAGATCCTTTTTGATAA
TCTCATGACCAAAATCCCTTAACGTGAGTTTTCGTTCCACTGAGCGTCAGACCCCGTAGAAAAGATCAAA
GGATCTTCTTGAGATCCTTTTTTTCTGCGCGTAATCTGCTGCTTGCAAACAAAAAAACCACCGCTACCAG
CGGTGGTTTGTTTGCCGGATCAAGAGCTACCAACTCTTTTTCCGAAGGTAACTGGCTTCAGCAGAGCGCA
GATACCAAATACTGTTCTTCTAGTGTAGCCGTAGTTAGGCCACCACTTCAAGAACTCTGTAGCACCGCCT
ACATACCTCGCTCTGCTAATCCTGTTACCAGTGGCTGCTGCCAGTGGCGATAAGTCGTGTCTTACCGGGT
TGGACTCAAGACGATAGTTACCGGATAAGGCGCAGCGGTCGGGCTGAACGGGGGGTTCGTGCACACAGCC
CAGCTTGGAGCGAACGACCTACACCGAACTGAGATACCTACAGCGTGAGCTATGAGAAAGCGCCACGCTT
CCCGAAGGGAGAAAGGCGGACAGGTATCCGGTAAGCGGCAGGGTCGGAACAGGAGAGCGCACGAGGGAGC
TTCCAGGGGGAAACGCCTGGTATCTTTATAGTCCTGTCGGGTTTCGCCACCTCTGACTTGAGCGTCGATT
TTTGTGATGCTCGTCAGGGGGGCGGAGCCTATGGAAAAACGCCAGCAACGCGGCCTTTTTACGGTTCCTG
GCCTTTTGCTGGCCTTTTGCTCACATGTTCTTTCCTGCGTTATCCCCTGATTCTGTGGATAACCGTATTA
CCGCCTTTGAGTGAGCTGATACCGCTCGCCGCAGCCGAACGACCGAGCGCAGCGAGTCAGTGAGCGAGGA
AGCGGAAGAGCGCCCAATACGCAAACCGCCTCTCCCCGCGCGTTGGCCGATTCATTAATGCAGCAAGCTC
ATGGCTGACTAATTTTTTTTATTTATGCAGAGGCCGAGGCCGCCTCGGCCTCTGAGCTATTCCAGAAGTA
GTGAGGAGGCTTTTTTGGAGGCCTAGGCTTTTGCAAAAAGCTCCCCGTGGCACGACAGGTTTCCCGACTG
GAAAGCGGGCAGTGAGCGCAACGCAATTAATGTGAGTTAGCTCACTCATTAGGCACCCCAGGCTTTACAC
TTTATGCTTCCGGCTCGTATGTTGTGTGGAATTGTGAGCGGATAACAATTTCACACAGGAAACAGCTATG
ACATGATTACGAATTTCACAAATAAAGCATTTTTTTCACTGCATTCTAGTTGTGGTTTGTCCAAACTCAT
CAATGTATCTTATCATGTCTGGATCAACTGGATAACTCAAGCTAACCAAAATCATCCCAAACTTCCCACC
CCATACCCTATTACCACTGCCAATTACCTGTGGTTTCATTTACTCTAAACCTGTGATTCCTCTGAATTAT
TTTCATTTTAAAGAAATTGTATTTGTTAAATATGTACTACAAACTTAGTAGT
